Addgene plasmid #166869: pM117: VEGFA array presgRNA
Purpose: U6-driven expression of human VEGFA targeting array presgRNA compatible with CasRx.
Depositing lab: Guei-Sheung Liu. Depositing organization: University of Tasmania. Publication: Methods for in vitro CRISPR/CasRx-Mediated RNA Editing. Chuang YF, Wang PY, Kumar S, Lama S, Lin FL, Liu GS. Front Cell Dev Biol. 2021 Jun 11;9:667879. doi: 10.3389/fcell.2021.667879. eCollection 2021. PubMed 34178991.
Backbone
  Vector backbone: pXR004: CasRx pre-gRNA cloning backbone
  Backbone manufacturer: Plasmid #109054
  Backbone size w/o insert (bp): 2891
  Total vector size (bp): 3089
  Vector type: Mammalian Expression, CRISPR
Growth in bacteria
  Bacterial resistance: Ampicillin, 100 μg/mL
  Growth temperature: 37°C
  Growth strain: NEB Stable
  Copy number: High Copy
Gene/Insert
  Gene/Insert name: Human VEGFA targeting array presgRNA
  gRNA/shRNA sequence: TATGTGCTGGCCTTGGTGAGGTTTGATCCG, CACTTCGTGATGATTCTGCCCTCCTCCTTC, TCTGCATTCACATTTGTTGTGCTGTAGGAA
  Species: Synthetic
  Promoter: U6
  Cloning method: Gibson Cloning
  Sequencing primers: 5′ GACTATCATATGCTTACCGT; 3′ GAAATTTGTGATGCTATTGC
Terms and licenses: Academic/Nonprofit Terms; Industry Terms: Not Available to Industry
How to cite: pM117: VEGFA array presgRNA was a gift from Guei-Sheung Liu (Addgene plasmid # 166869 ; http://n2t.net/addgene:166869 ; RRID:Addgene_166869)
