[The description below was written by a language model from this plasmid's Addgene catalogue record and pLannotate feature annotations shown in this document.]
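Description:
pM117: VEGFA array presgRNA is a small (about 3.1 kb) mammalian-expression CRISPR plasmid built on the pXR004 CasRx pre-gRNA cloning backbone. It produces a multiplexed guide RNA array directed against human VEGFA transcripts. In bacteria it is maintained at high copy number through a ColE1/pUC-type origin and is selected with ampicillin via a β-lactamase gene under its own promoter. The backbone also carries an f1 phage origin and short, presumably non-functional, remnants of the pBR322 bom and rop regions. No mammalian selection marker or reporter is annotated.

The payload is a human U6 RNA polymerase III promoter driving a synthetic pre-gRNA array, which was inserted by Gibson cloning. The feature table shows four 36-nucleotide RfxCas13d (CasRx) direct repeats separated by 30-nucleotide gaps. This matches the three VEGFA-targeting spacers listed in the record, each flanked by direct repeats. CasRx has intrinsic pre-crRNA processing activity, so the single U6 transcript can be cleaved in the cell into individual mature guides. Each guide then directs the RNA-targeting nuclease to a different site on VEGFA mRNA.

The plasmid encodes no Cas protein, so it has to be co-delivered with a separate CasRx expression construct. According to the record, it is intended for CasRx-mediated targeting of VEGFA RNA in cultured mammalian cells, and it was deposited with a methods paper on in vitro CRISPR/CasRx RNA editing.
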