Features (pLannotate 1.2.2; 12 found; start..end, strand, type, name):
     35..275     +  promoter       U6 promoter: RNA polymerase III promoter for human U6 snRNA
    285..320     +  misc_RNA       RfxCas13d DR36: 36-base direct repeat for an RfxCas13d pre-gRNA (Konermann et al., 2018)
    351..386     +  misc_RNA       RfxCas13d DR36: 36-base direct repeat for an RfxCas13d pre-gRNA (Konermann et al., 2018)
    417..452     +  misc_RNA       RfxCas13d DR36: 36-base direct repeat for an RfxCas13d pre-gRNA (Konermann et al., 2018)
    483..518     +  misc_RNA       RfxCas13d DR36: 36-base direct repeat for an RfxCas13d pre-gRNA (Konermann et al., 2018)
    531..581     -  misc_feature   bom (fragment): basis of mobility region from pBR322
    600..1055    +  rep_origin     f1 ori (sequence partly withheld): f1 bacteriophage origin of replication; arrow indicates direction of (+) strand synthesis
   1056..1105    -  misc_feature   bom (fragment): basis of mobility region from pBR322
   1207..1242    -  CDS            rop (fragment): Rop protein, which maintains plasmids at low copy number; rop
   1337..1441    +  promoter       AmpR promoter: bla
   1442..2302    +  CDS            AmpR: β-lactamase; bla; confers resistance to ampicillin, carbenicillin, and related antibiotics
   2473..3061    +  rep_origin     ori: high-copy-number ColE1/pMB1/pBR322/pUC origin of replication
>Addgene plasmid #166869 | pM117: VEGFA array presgRNA | addgene full sequence | sequence record 331084 | Addgene NGS Result
TCCTGGCCTTTTGCTGGCCTTTTGCTCAGCTAGCGAGGGCCTATTTCCCATGATTCCTTCATATTTGCAT
ATACGATACAAGGCTGTTAGAGAGATAATTGGAATTAATTTGACTGTAAACACAAAGATATTAGTACAAA
ATACGTGACGTAGAAAGTAATAATTTCTTGGGTAGTTTGCAGTTTTAAAATTATGTTTTAAAATGGACTA
TCATATGCTTACCGTAACTTGAAAGTATTTCGATTTCTTGGCTTTATATATCTTGTGGAAAGGACGAAAC
ACCGCAAGTAAACCCCTACCAACTGGTCGGGGTTTGAAACTATGTGCTGGCCTTGGTGAGGTTTGATCCG
CAAGTAAACCCCTACCAACTGGTCGGGGTTTGAAACCACTTCGTGATGATTCTGCCCTCCTCCTTCCAAG
TAAACCCCTACCAACTGGTCGGGGTTTGAAACTCTGCATTCACATTTGTTGTGCTGTAGGAACAAGTAAA
CCCCTACCAACTGGTCGGGGTTTGAAACTTTTTTTGAATTCTGATGCGGTATTTTCTCCTTACGCATCTG
TGCGGTATTTCACACCGCATA
[95 nt withheld, positions 582-676]
T
[46 nt withheld, positions 678-723]
C
[141 nt withheld, positions 725-865]
CCTTTGACGTTGGAGTCCACGTTCTTT
[37 nt withheld, positions 893-929]
ACTCTATCTCGGGCTATTCTTTTGATTTATAAGGGATTTTGCCGATTTCGGTCTATTGGTTAAAAAATGA
GCTGATTTAACAAAAATTTAACGCGAATTTTAACAAAATATTAACGTTTACAATTTTATGGTGCACTCTC
AGTACAATCTGCTCTGATGCCGCATAGTTAAGCCAGCCCCGACACCCGCCAACACCCGCTGACGCGCCCT
GACGGGCTTGTCTGCTCCCGGCATCCGCTTACAGACAAGCTGTGACCGTCTCCGGGAGCTGCATGTGTCA
GAGGTTTTCACCGTCATCACCGAAACGCGCGAGACGAAAGGGCCTCGTGATACGCCTATTTTTATAGGTT
AATGTCATGATAATAATGGTTTCTTAGACGTCAGGTGGCACTTTTCGGGGAAATGTGCGCGGAACCCCTA
TTTGTTTATTTTTCTAAATACATTCAAATATGTATCCGCTCATGAGACAATAACCCTGATAAATGCTTCA
ATAATATTGAAAAAGGAAGAGTATGAGTATTCAACATTTCCGTGTCGCCCTTATTCCCTTTTTTGCGGCA
TTTTGCCTTCCTGTTTTTGCTCACCCAGAAACGCTGGTGAAAGTAAAAGATGCTGAAGATCAGTTGGGTG
CACGAGTGGGTTACATCGAACTGGATCTCAACAGCGGTAAGATCCTTGAGAGTTTTCGCCCCGAAGAACG
TTTTCCAATGATGAGCACTTTTAAAGTTCTGCTATGTGGCGCGGTATTATCCCGTATTGACGCCGGGCAA
GAGCAACTCGGTCGCCGCATACACTATTCTCAGAATGACTTGGTTGAGTACTCACCAGTCACAGAAAAGC
ATCTTACGGATGGCATGACAGTAAGAGAATTATGCAGTGCTGCCATAACCATGAGTGATAACACTGCGGC
CAACTTACTTCTGACAACGATCGGAGGACCGAAGGAGCTAACCGCTTTTTTGCACAACATGGGGGATCAT
GTAACTCGCCTTGATCGTTGGGAACCGGAGCTGAATGAAGCCATACCAAACGACGAGCGTGACACCACGA
TGCCTGTAGCAATGGCAACAACGTTGCGCAAACTATTAACTGGCGAACTACTTACTCTAGCTTCCCGGCA
ACAATTAATAGACTGGATGGAGGCGGATAAAGTTGCAGGACCACTTCTGCGCTCGGCCCTTCCGGCTGGC
TGGTTTATTGCTGATAAATCTGGAGCCGGTGAGCGTGGAAGCCGCGGTATCATTGCAGCACTGGGGCCAG
ATGGTAAGCCCTCCCGTATCGTAGTTATCTACACGACGGGGAGTCAGGCAACTATGGATGAACGAAATAG
ACAGATCGCTGAGATAGGTGCCTCACTGATTAAGCATTGGTAACTGTCAGACCAAGTTTACTCATATATA
CTTTAGATTGATTTAAAACTTCATTTTTAATTTAAAAGGATCTAGGTGAAGATCCTTTTTGATAATCTCA
TGACCAAAATCCCTTAACGTGAGTTTTCGTTCCACTGAGCGTCAGACCCCGTAGAAAAGATCAAAGGATC
TTCTTGAGATCCTTTTTTTCTGCGCGTAATCTGCTGCTTGCAAACAAAAAAACCACCGCTACCAGCGGTG
GTTTGTTTGCCGGATCAAGAGCTACCAACTCTTTTTCCGAAGGTAACTGGCTTCAGCAGAGCGCAGATAC
CAAATACTGTTCTTCTAGTGTAGCCGTAGTTAGGCCACCACTTCAAGAACTCTGTAGCACCGCCTACATA
CCTCGCTCTGCTAATCCTGTTACCAGTGGCTGCTGCCAGTGGCGATAAGTCGTGTCTTACCGGGTTGGAC
TCAAGACGATAGTTACCGGATAAGGCGCAGCGGTCGGGCTGAACGGGGGGTTCGTGCACACAGCCCAGCT
TGGAGCGAACGACCTACACCGAACTGAGATACCTACAGCGTGAGCTATGAGAAAGCGCCACGCTTCCCGA
AGGGAGAAAGGCGGACAGGTATCCGGTAAGCGGCAGGGTCGGAACAGGAGAGCGCACGAGGGAGCTTCCA
GGGGGAAACGCCTGGTATCTTTATAGTCCTGTCGGGTTTCGCCACCTCTGACTTGAGCGTCGATTTTTGT
GATGCTCGTCAGGGGGGCGGAGCCTATGGAAAAACGCCAGCAACGCGGCCTTTTTACGGT
